>Addgene plasmid #81420 | pDONR223_CNBD1_p.Y200F | addgene full sequence | sequence record 168101 | Addgene NGS Result
GGCAGTTCCCTACTCTCGCGTTAACGCTAGCATGGATGTTTTCCCAGTCACGACGTTGTAAAACGACGGC
CAGTCTTAAGCTCGGGCCCCAAATAATGATTTTATTTTGACTGATAGTGACCTGTTCGTTGCAACAAATT
GATGAGCAATGCTTTTTTATAATGCCAACTTTGTACAAAAAAGTTGGCACCATGCCGATGTCTTCTCTTC
CAGCAGCTATTTTGTCTCACATGACAGCTATTAACAATGTGCCTCCTCCTCCACTTCACAGTATACCAAA
CTTGAAAAAGTCTAAGCACATTAATTATGGCCAGTTGAATGCATTATGCCACATTAGAGGACAACACAGC
CGGAGTATGAGCAATATCTTATCAGCTCACGATACATTTATGAAGCAATATCCTAAAGTATTCCTGCACC
AAAAACCCAGACTTCCTAAACTTTTCAAACAGGAGGAACAAAGGGAACTCAATGAAGGCAAAGAGGAAAG
TCAACATCAACAACCTGATGATTCTAACAATATAGCTGTCCATGTTCAGAGAGCACATGGTGGCCATATT
TTATATAGACCAAAAAGAGCCACAGAGAAATTTGAAGAATTCCTAGCTATCTTAAAGAAATTGCCCATTC
ACAGGACGCCATATGAACACAAAACTGTGTGGAAGTTCCTGAAAACAATTCCAGATTTAACCTTTCAGCT
AAATGATAAGCATCTGAAAACACTTAGTAAGACTGTCTTTTCCGAAACCTGGTTGAAAGGCAGCACAGTG
GTTGCAAATGATGGATTTTTTGTAATACTGAAAGGCCTAGCTCGACCTCAAACAAACGTGTATAAAAATC
TGATTGAAGGAAGTGATTCACCAGACTCGTTCATATCTCAGAGTTTCCACAGCTTCATTTGGAGTGAAGA
ATTCAAAAACTCTACACTTGCTGAGATGTACCTACCTTCATATGACTCAATGCTTAGCAAATGGAGTACC
TTTGGGACTCTGGAAGTTATGCCTCAGAATGAATCGGAAACACAGATGTTCTCGGTGGTGACAGAAGACG
ATTGTGAAATTCTTAAAATCCCAGCAAAGGGATATGCAAAGATAAAGGAGGAAAAAATAAAACTTGAAAA
TATGCAAAAGTTGAAATTAATCCGTATGTGTCCTTATTATGAGGAATGGCCTACTTTATCCATATATGAG
CTAATTGCACTCCTTAAATGGAAAAAATTTCCTCCAGGTCATGTGATAGTGGAAAGTGGAAATATAATTT
CTTTTGTGGGTTATATTAACTCTGGATGCTGTAACATTTATAGAAGTATTATAGGATTTGTGAAACTACG
ATCAAATAAAGTGAAAAGATCTCAAAAACTTGTTTATATGGGGAAACTTAAGGAGAAGGAGTCCTTTGGT
GAGATTAGCGTCCTTCTTCAAGTTCCTTTCACGTGCACAATCATTACCAAAAAAGAAGTTGAGATGGCAA
TCATTGAAGATAAGGACCTATTTGTGGCCTGATTGCCAACTTTCTTGTACAAAGTTGGCATTATAAGAAA
GCATTGCTTATCAATTTGTTGCAACGAACAGGTCACTATCAGTCAAAATAAAATCATTATTTGCCATCCA
GCTGATATCCCCTATAGTGAGTCGTATTACATGGTCATAGCTGTTTCCTGGCAGCTCTGGCCCGTGTCTC
AAAATCTCTGATGTTACATTGCACAAGATAAAAATATATCATCATGCCTCCTCTAGACCAGCCAGGACAG
AAATGCCTCGACTTCGCTGCTACCCAAGGTTGCCGGGTGACGCACACCGTGGAAACGGATGAAGGCACGA
ACCCAGTGGACATAAGCCTGTTCGGTTCGTAAGCTGTAATGCAAGTAGCGTATGCGCTCACGCAACTGGT
CCAGAACCTTGACCGAACGCAGCGGTGGTAACGGCGCAGTGGCGGTTTTCATGGCTTGTTATGACTGTTT
TTTTGGGGTACAGTCTATGCCTCGGGCATCCAAGCAGCAAGCGCGTTACGCCGTGGGTCGATGTTTGATG
TTATGGAGCAGCAACGATGTTACGCAGCAGGGCAGTCGCCCTAAAACAAAGTTAAACATTATGAGGGAAG
CGGTGATCGCCGAAGTATCGACTCAACTATCAGAGGTAGTTGGCGTCATCGAGCGCCATCTCGAACCGAC
GTTGCTGGCCGTACATTTGTACGGCTCCGCAGTGGATGGCGGCCTGAAGCCACACAGTGATATTGATTTG
CTGGTTACGGTGACCGTAAGGCTTGATGAAACAACGCGGCGAGCTTTGATCAACGACCTTTTGGAAACTT
CGGCTTCCCCTGGAGAGAGCGAGATTCTCCGCGCTGTAGAAGTCACCATTGTTGTGCACGACGACATCAT
TCCGTGGCGTTATCCAGCTAAGCGCGAACTGCAATTTGGAGAATGGCAGCGCAATGACATTCTTGCAGGT
ATCTTCGAGCCAGCCACGATCGACATTGATCTGGCTATCTTGCTGACAAAAGCAAGAGAACATAGCGTTG
CCTTGGTAGGTCCAGCGGCGGAGGAACTCTTTGATCCGGTTCCTGAACAGGATCTATTTGAGGCGCTAAA
TGAAACCTTAACGCTATGGAACTCGCCGCCCGACTGGGCTGGCGATGAGCGAAATGTAGTGCTTACGTTG
TCCCGCATTTGGTACAGCGCAGTAACCGGCAAAATCGCGCCGAAGGATGTCGCTGCCGACTGGGCAATGG
AGCGCCTGCCGGCCCAGTATCAGCCCGTCATACTTGAAGCTAGACAGGCTTATCTTGGACAAGAAGAAGA
TCGCTTGGCCTCGCGCGCAGATCAGTTGGAAGAATTTGTCCACTACGTGAAAGGCGAGATCACCAAGGTA
GTCGGCAAATAACCCTCGAGCCACCCATGACCAAAATCCCTTAACGTGAGTTACGCGTCGTTCCACTGAG
CGTCAGACCCCGTAGAAAAGATCAAAGGATCTTCTTGAGATCCTTTTTTTCTGCGCGTAATCTGCTGCTT
GCAAACAAAAAAACCACCGCTACCAGCGGTGGTTTGTTTGCCGGATCAAGAGCTACCAACTCTTTTTCCG
AAGGTAACTGGCTTCAGCAGAGCGCAGATACCAAATACTGTTCTTCTAGTGTAGCCGTAGTTAGGCCACC
ACTTCAAGAACTCTGTAGCACCGCCTACATACCTCGCTCTGCTAATCCTGTTACCAGTGGCTGCTGCCAG
TGGCGATAAGTCGTGTCTTACCGGGTTGGACTCAAGACGATAGTTACCGGATAAGGCGCAGCGGTCGGGC
TGAACGGGGGGTTCGTGCACACAGCCCAGCTTGGAGCGAACGACCTACACCGAACTGAGATACCTACAGC
GTGAGCTATGAGAAAGCGCCACGCTTCCCGAAGGGAGAAAGGCGGACAGGTATCCGGTAAGCGGCAGGGT
CGGAACAGGAGAGCGCACGAGGGAGCTTCCAGGGGGAAACGCCTGGTATCTTTATAGTCCTGTCGGGTTT
CGCCACCTCTGACTTGAGCGTCGATTTTTGTGATGCTCGTCAGGGGGGCGGAGCCTATGGAAAAACGCCA
GCAACGCGGCCTTTTTACGGTTCCTGGCCTTTTGCTGGCCTTTTGCTCACATGTTCTTTCCTGCGTTATC
CCCTGATTCTGTGGATAACCGTATTACCGCCTTTGAGTGAGCTGATACCGCTCGCCGCAGCCGAACGACC
GAGCGCAGCGAGTCAGTGAGCGAGGAAGCGGAAGAGCGCCCAATACGCAAACCGCCTCTCCCCGCGCGTT
GGCCGATTCATTAATGCAGCTGGCACGACAGGTTTCCCGACTGGAAAGCGGGCAGTGAGCGCAACGCAAT
TAATACGCGTACCGCTAGCCAGGAAGAGTTTGTAGAAACGCAAAAAGGCCATCCGTCAGGATGGCCTTCT
GCTTAGTTTGATGCCTGGCAGTTTATGGCGGGCGTCCTGCCCGCCACCCTCCGGGCCGTTGCTTCACAAC
GTTCAAATCCGCTCCCGGCGGATTTGTCCTACTCAGGAGAGCGTTCACCGACAAACAACAGATAAAACGA
AAGGCCCAGTCTTCCGACTGAGCCTTTCGTTTTATTTGATGCCT
Features (pLannotate 1.2.2; 12 found; start..end, strand, type, name):
     38..74      -  CDS            lacZα (fragment): LacZα fragment of β-galactosidase; lacZ fragment
     91..186     +  protein_bind   attL3: mutant version of attL; recombination site for the Gateway® LR reaction LR Clonase™
    192..1499    +  CDS            CNBD1: CNBD1_HUMAN - Experimental evidence at transcript level: Swiss-Prot protein existence level 2. From Homo sapiens (Human).
   1507..1602    -  protein_bind   attL3: mutant version of attL; recombination site for the Gateway® LR reaction LR Clonase™
   1621..1639    -  promoter       T7 promoter: promoter for bacteriophage T7 RNA polymerase
   1829..1852    +  promoter       Pc promoter (fragment): intI1 (promoter lies within the coding sequence); class 1 integron promoter
   2028..2084    +  CDS            GmR (fragment): gentamycin acetyltransferase; aacC1; confers resistance to gentamycin
   2091..2882    +  CDS            SmR: aminoglycoside adenylyltransferase (Murphy, 1985); aadA; confers resistance to spectinomycin and streptomycin
   2975..3563    +  rep_origin     ori: high-copy-number ColE1/pMB1/pBR322/pUC origin of replication
   3746..3838    +  CDS            lacI (fragment): lac repressor; lacI; The lac repressor binds to the lac operator to inhibit transcription in E. coli. This inhibition can be relieved by adding lactose or isopropyl-β-D-thiogalactopyranoside (IPTG).
   3893..3920    -  terminator     rrnB T2 terminator: transcription terminator T2 from the E. coli rrnB gene
   4052..4095    +  terminator     rrnB T1 terminator: Escherichia coli rrnB; transcription terminator T1 from the E. coli rrnB gene
