[The description below was written by a language model from this plasmid's Addgene catalogue record and pLannotate feature annotations shown in this document.]
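Description:
pDONR223_CNBD1_p.Y200F is a Gateway entry clone built on the Invitrogen pDONR223 backbone, carrying the human CNBD1 (cyclic nucleotide binding domain containing 1) open reading frame with a tyrosine-to-phenylalanine substitution at residue 200. It is a bacterial propagation plasmid of about 4.1 kb, maintained at high copy in E. coli through a ColE1/pUC-type origin and selected with spectinomycin through the aadA (SmR) aminoglycoside adenylyltransferase gene. This gene sits downstream of a fragment of the class 1 integron Pc promoter and a short gentamicin-resistance gene remnant. Small lacZα and lacI fragments are also annotated as backbone remnants, and rrnB T1 and T2 terminators help insulate the cloning region from read-through transcription.

The CNBD1 coding sequence (about 1.3 kb) is flanked on both sides by attL recombination sites. The annotation software labels both as attL3-like, but functionally they are the paired sites that allow directional transfer of the ORF into attR-containing destination vectors by an LR Clonase reaction. The entry clone has no promoter driving the insert, so expression depends on the destination vector chosen. A T7 promoter lies just outside one attL site, and M13 forward and reverse primer sites are listed for sequencing the insert. The clone is in the "closed" configuration, with a stop codon immediately after the ORF, so it yields native or N-terminally tagged protein but cannot be fused to C-terminal tags. It belongs to the Target Accelerator Plasmid Collection, a set of wild-type and mutant alleles assembled for systematic functional testing of rare cancer-associated variants.
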