Addgene plasmid #81420: pDONR223_CNBD1_p.Y200F
Purpose: Gateway Donor vector containing CNBD1 , part of the Target Accelerator Plasmid Collection.
Depositing lab: Jesse Boehm & William Hahn & David Root. Depositing organization: Broad Institute. Publication: Systematic Functional Interrogation of Rare Cancer Variants Identifies Oncogenic Alleles. Kim E, Ilic N, Shrestha Y, Zou L, Kamburov A, Zhu C, Yang X, Lubonja R, Tran N, Nguyen C, Lawrence MS, Piccioni F, Bagul M, Doench JG, Chouinard CR, Wu X, Hogstrom L, Natoli T, Tamayo P, Horn H, Corsello SM, Lage K, Root DE, Subramanian A, Golub TR, Getz G, Boehm JS, Hahn WC. Cancer Discov. 2016 Jul;6(7):714-26. doi: 10.1158/2159-8290.CD-16-0160. Epub 2016 May 4. PubMed 27147599.
Backbone
  Vector backbone: pDONR223
  Backbone manufacturer: Invitrogen
  Backbone size w/o insert (bp): 2790
  Vector type: Gateway Entry vector
Growth in bacteria
  Bacterial resistance: Spectinomycin, 50 μg/mL
  Growth temperature: 37°C
  Growth strain: DH5alpha
  Copy number: High Copy
Gene/Insert
  Gene/Insert name: CNBD1
  Species: H. sapiens (human)
  Mutation: Y200F
  GenBank ID: NM_173538.2
  Entrez Gene: CNBD1
  Promoter: None
  Cloning method: Gateway Cloning
  Sequencing primers: 5′ M13pUC-fwd; 3′ M13-Rev
Terms and licenses: Academic/Nonprofit Terms; Industry Terms: Not Available to Industry
Depositor comments: Closed state: stop codon immediately follows insert
How to cite: pDONR223_CNBD1_p.Y200F was a gift from Jesse Boehm & William Hahn & David Root (Addgene plasmid # 81420 ; http://n2t.net/addgene:81420 ; RRID:Addgene_81420)
