>Addgene plasmid #81420 | pDONR223_CNBD1_p.Y200F | depositor partial sequence | sequence record 154739 | Insert sequence
ATGCCGATGTCTTCTCTTCCAGCAGCTATTTTGTCTCACATGACAGCTATTAACAATGTGCCTCCTCCTC
CACTTCACAGTATACCAAACTTGAAAAAGTCTAAGCACATTAATTATGGCCAGTTGAATGCATTATGCCA
CATTAGAGGACAACACAGCCGGAGTATGAGCAATATCTTATCAGCTCACGATACATTTATGAAGCAATAT
CCTAAAGTATTCCTGCACCAAAAACCCAGACTTCCTAAACTTTTCAAACAGGAGGAACAAAGGGAACTCA
ATGAAGGCAAAGAGGAAAGTCAACATCAACAACCTGATGATTCTAACAATATAGCTGTCCATGTTCAGAG
AGCACATGGTGGCCATATTTTATATAGACCAAAAAGAGCCACAGAGAAATTTGAAGAATTCCTAGCTATC
TTAAAGAAATTGCCCATTCACAGGACGCCATATGAACACAAAACTGTGTGGAAGTTCCTGAAAACAATTC
CAGATTTAACCTTTCAGCTAAATGATAAGCATCTGAAAACACTTAGTAAGACTGTCTTTTCCGAAACCTG
GTTGAAAGGCAGCACAGTGGTTGCAAATGATGGATTTTTTGTAATACTGAAAGGCCTAGCTCGACCTCAA
ACAAACGTGTATAAAAATCTGATTGAAGGAAGTGATTCACCAGACTCGTTCATATCTCAGAGTTTCCACA
GCTTCATTTGGAGTGAAGAATTCAAAAACTCTACACTTGCTGAGATGTACCTACCTTCATATGACTCAAT
GCTTAGCAAATGGAGTACCTTTGGGACTCTGGAAGTTATGCCTCAGAATGAATCGGAAACACAGATGTTC
TCGGTGGTGACAGAAGACGATTGTGAAATTCTTAAAATCCCAGCAAAGGGATATGCAAAGATAAAGGAGG
AAAAAATAAAACTTGAAAATATGCAAAAGTTGAAATTAATCCGTATGTGTCCTTATTATGAGGAATGGCC
TACTTTATCCATATATGAGCTAATTGCACTCCTTAAATGGAAAAAATTTCCTCCAGGTCATGTGATAGTG
GAAAGTGGAAATATAATTTCTTTTGTGGGTTATATTAACTCTGGATGCTGTAACATTTATAGAAGTATTA
TAGGATTTGTGAAACTACGATCAAATAAAGTGAAAAGATCTCAAAAACTTGTTTATATGGGGAAACTTAA
GGAGAAGGAGTCCTTTGGTGAGATTAGCGTCCTTCTTCAAGTTCCTTTCACGTGCACAATCATTACCAAA
AAAGAAGTTGAGATGGCAATCATTGAAGATAAGGACCTATTTGTGGCC
